Addgene plasmid #49789: pOK12
Purpose: (Empty Backbone) E. coli cloning vector (KanR, low copy, blue/white selection)
Depositing lab: Joachim Messing. Depositing organization: Rutgers, The State University of New Jersey. Publication: New pUC-derived cloning vectors with different selectable markers and DNA replication origins. Vieira J, Messing J. Gene. 1991 Apr;100:189-94. 10.1016/0378-1119(91)90365-I PubMed 1905257.
Backbone
  Vector backbone: pUC21 (Addgene plasmid #49787)
  Backbone manufacturer: Messing Lab
  Backbone size (bp): 2135
  Modifications to backbone: The lac region and MCS are identical to pUC21, The KmR gene is from Tn905 and the ori is P15A from pACYC 177.
  Vector type: cloning vector
  Promoter: lacZ
Growth in bacteria
  Bacterial resistance: Kanamycin, 50 μg/mL
  Growth temperature: 37°C
  Growth strain: DH5alpha
  Copy number: Low Copy
Gene/Insert
  Cloning method: Restriction Enzyme
  Sequencing primers: 5′ M13-F20; 3′ M13R
Terms and licenses: Academic/Nonprofit Terms; Industry Terms: Not Available to Industry
How to cite: pOK12 was a gift from Joachim Messing (Addgene plasmid # 49789 ; http://n2t.net/addgene:49789 ; RRID:Addgene_49789)
