[The description below was written by a language model from this plasmid's Addgene catalogue record and pLannotate feature annotations shown in this document.]
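Description:
pOK12 is a small empty-backbone E. coli cloning vector from the pUC-derived series, built to offer the familiar pUC-style lac cloning region on a different replicon and with a different selectable marker. According to the record, its lac region and multiple cloning site are identical to those of pUC21, while the replication origin is p15A taken from pACYC177 and the kanamycin resistance gene comes from Tn905. The catalogue lists a backbone size of 2,135 bp, whereas the depositor's full sequence is 2,229 nt; the record does not explain the difference. The p15A origin maintains the plasmid at low to medium copy number and is compatible with ColE1-type origins, so pOK12 can coexist in one cell with common pUC- or pBR322-type plasmids. Selection uses the aph(3')-Ia aminoglycoside phosphotransferase (KanR).

The cloning cassette runs on the reverse strand. A CAP binding site, a lac promoter (annotated as a partial match to the lac UV5 variant) and the lac operator drive the lacZα fragment, with the polylinker placed near the start of the lacZα coding region. In a suitable α-complementing host, intact lacZα gives blue colonies on chromogenic substrate, while restriction-cloned inserts that disrupt the reading frame give white colonies, allowing blue/white screening. A short residual lacI fragment lies upstream of the promoter, spanning the sequence origin, and is not a functional repressor gene. The automated annotation also flags a T7 promoter next to the polylinker, which the catalogue entry does not mention. M13 forward and reverse primers flank the cloning site for sequencing inserts. The vector suits general subcloning, particularly of inserts better tolerated at lower copy number or in two-plasmid setups.
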