Features (pLannotate 1.2.2; 9 found; start..end, strand, type, name):
     51..595     -  rep_origin     p15A ori: Plasmids containing the medium-copy-number p15A origin of replication can be propagated in E. coli cells that contain a second plasmid with the ColE1 origin.
    805..1614    +  CDS            KanR: aminoglycoside phosphotransferase; aph(3')-Ia; confers resistance to kanamycin in bacteria or G418 (Geneticin®) in eukaryotes
   1684..1841    -  CDS            lacZα (fragment): LacZα fragment of β-galactosidase; lacZ fragment
   1844..1862    +  promoter       T7 promoter: promoter for bacteriophage T7 RNA polymerase
   1877..1904    -  misc_feature   MCS (fragment): pBluescript multiple cloning site
   2045..2061    -  protein_bind   lac operator: The lac repressor binds to the lac operator to inhibit transcription in E. coli. This inhibition can be relieved by adding lactose or isopropyl-β-D-thiogalactopyranoside (IPTG). lac repressor encoded by lacI
   2083..2101    -  promoter       lac UV5 promoter (fragment): E. coli lac promoter with an "up" mutation
   2116..2137    -  protein_bind   CAP binding site: CAP binding activates transcription in the presence of cAMP. E. coli catabolite activator protein
   2150..9       -  CDS            lacI (fragment) (across the origin): lac repressor; lacI; The lac repressor binds to the lac operator to inhibit transcription in E. coli. This inhibition can be relieved by adding lactose or isopropyl-β-D-thiogalactopyranoside (IPTG).
>Addgene plasmid #49789 | pOK12 | depositor full sequence | sequence record 139621 | pOK12 sequence 2229 bps
GCGTATTGGAGCTTTCGCGAGGGAAGTGAGAGGGCCGCGGCAAAGCCGTTTTTCCATAGGCTCCGCCCCC
CTGACAAGCATCACGAAATCTGACGCTCAAATCAGTGGTGGCGAAACCCGACAGGACTATAAAGATACCA
GGCGTTTCCCCCTGGCGGCTCCCTCGTGCGCTCTCCTGTTCCTGCCTTTCGGTTTACCGGTGTCATTCCG
CTGTTATGGCCGCGTTTGTCTCATTCCACGCCTGACACTCAGTTCCGGGTAGGCAGTTCGCTCCAAGCTG
GACTGTATGCACGAACCCCCCGTTCAGTCCGACCGCTGCGCCTTATCCGGTAACTATCGTCTTGAGTCCA
ACCCGGAAAGACATGCAAAAGCACCACTGGCAGCAGCCACTGGTAATTGATTTAGAGGAGTTAGTTTGAA
GTCATGCGCCGGTTAAGGCTAAACTGAAAGGACAAGTTTTGGTGACTGCGCTCCTCCAAGCCAGTTACCT
CGGTTCAAAGAGTTGGTAGCTCAGAGAACCTTCGAAAAACCGCCCTGCAAGGCGGTTTTTTCGTTTTCAG
AGCAAGAGATTACGCGCAGACCAAAACGATCTCAAGAAGATCATCTTATTAAGGGGTCTGACGCTCAGTG
GAACGAAAACTCACGTTAAGGGATTTTGGTCATGAGATTATCCTAGAGTCGAGGGGGGGGGGGGAAAGCC
ACGTTGTGTCTCAAAATCTCTGATGTTACATTGCACAAGATAAAAATATATCATCATGAACAATAAAACT
GTCTGCTTACATAAACAGTAATACAAGGGGTGTTATGAGCCATATTCAACGGGAAACGTCGAGGCCGCGA
TTAAATTCCAACATGGATGCTGATTTATATGGGTATAAATGGGCTCGCGATAATGTCGGGCAATCAGGTG
CGACAATCTATCGCTTGTATGGGAAGCCCGATGCGCCAGAGTTGTTTCTGAAACATGGCAAAGGTAGCGT
TGCCAATGATGTTACAGATGAGATGGTCAGACTAAACTGGCTGACGGAATTTATGCCTCTTCCGACCATC
AAGCATTTTATCCGTACTCCTGATGATGCATGGTTACTCACCACTGCGATCCCCGGAAAAACAGCATTCC
AGGTATTAGAAGAATATCCTGATTCAGGTGAAAATATTGTTGATGCGCTGGCAGTGTTCCTGCGCCGGTT
GCATTCGATTCCTGTTTGTAATTGTCCTTTTAACAGCGATCGCGTATTTCGTCTCGCTCAGGCGCAATCA
CGAATGAATAACGGTTTGGTTGATGCGAGTGATTTTGATGACGAGCGTAATGGCTGGCCTGTTGAACAAG
TCTGGAAAGAAATGCATAAACTTTTGCCATTCTCACCGGATTCAGTCGTCACTCATGGTGATTTCTCACT
TGATAACCTTATTTTTGACGAGGGGAAATTAATAGGTTGTATTGATGTTGGACGAGTCGGAATCGCAGAC
CGATACCAGGATCTTGCCATCCTATGGAACTGCCTCGGTGAGTTTTCTCCTTCATTACAGAAACGGCTTT
TTCAAAAATATGGTATTGATAATCCTGATATGAATAAATTGCAGTTTCATTTGATGCTCGATGAGTTTTT
CTAATCAGAATTGGTTAATTGGTTGTAACACTGGCAGAGCATTACGCTGACTTGACGGGACGGCGCAAGC
TCATTCGCCATTCAGGCTGCGCAACTGTTGGGAAGGGCGATCGGTGCGGGCCTCTTCGCTATTACGCCAG
CTGGCGAAAGGGGGATGTGCTGCAAGGCGATTAAGTTGGGTAACGCCAGGGTTTTCCCAGTCACGACGTT
GTAAAACGACGGCCAGTGAATTGTAATACGACTCACTATAGGGCGAATTGGGGATCGATCCACTAGTTCT
AGAGCGGCCGCCACGGCGATATCGGATCCATATGACGTCGACGCGTCTGCAGAAGCTTCGAATTCGAGCT
CCCGGGTACCATGGCATGCATCGATAGATCTCGAGGCCTCGGACTAGTGGCGTAATCATGGTCATAGCTG
TTTCCTGTGTGAAATTGTTATCCGCTCACAATTCCACACAACATACGAGCCGCGGAAGCATAAAGTGTAA
AGCCTGGGGTGCCTAATGAGTGAGCTAACTCACATTAATTGCGTTGCGCTCACTGCCCGCTTTCCAGTCG
GGAAACCTGTCGTGCCAGCTGCATTAATGAATCGGCCAACGCGCGGGGAGAGGCGGTTT
