>Addgene plasmid #49789 | pOK12 | addgene partial sequence | sequence record 117167 | M13pUC-Fwd 5'-CCCAGTCACGACGTTGTAAAACG-3'
ATTGGGGATCGATCCACTAGTTCTAGAGCGGCCGCCACGGCGATATCGGATCCATATGACGTCGACGCGT
CTGCAGAAGCTTCGAATTCGAGCTCCCGGGTACCATGGCATGCATCGATAGATCTCGAGGCCTCGGACTA
GTGGCGTAATCATGGTCATAGCTGTTTCCTGTGTGAAATTGTTATCCGCTCACAATTCCACACAACATAC
GAGCCGCGGAAGCATAAAGTGTAAAGCCTGGGGTGCCTAATGAGTGAGCTAACTCACATTAATTGCGTTG
CGCTCACTGCCCGCTTTCCAGTCGGGAAACCTGTCGTGCCAGCTGCATTAATGAATCGGCCAACGCGCGG
GGAGAGGCGGTTTGCGTATTGGAGCTTTCGCGAGGGAAGTGAGAGGGCCGCGGCAAAGCCGTTTTTCCAT
AGGCTCCGCCCCCCTGACAAGCATCACGAAATCTGACGCTCAAATCAGTGGTGGCGAAACCCGACAGGAC
TATAAAGATACCAGGCGTTTCCCCCTGGCGGCTCCCTCGTGCGCTCTCCTGTTCCTGCCTTTCGGTTTAC
CGGTGTCATTCCGCTGTTATGGCCGCGTTTGTCTCATTCCACGCCTGACACTCAGTTCCGGGTAGGCAGT
TCGCTCCAAGCTGGACTGTATGCACGAACCCCCCGTTCAGTCCGACCGCTGCGCCTTATCCGGTAACTAT
CGTCTTGAGTCCAACCCGGAAAGACATGCAAAAGCACCACTGGCAGCAGCCACTGGTAATTGATTTAGAG
GAGTTAGTTTGAAGTCATGCGCCGGTTAAGGCTAAACTGAAAGGACAAGTTTTGGTGACTGCGCTCCTCC
AAGCCAGTTACCTCGGTTCAAAGAGTTGGTAGCTCA
