>Addgene plasmid #49789 | pOK12 | addgene partial sequence | sequence record 117168 | M13pUC-Rev 5'-AGCGGATAACAATTTCACACAGG-3'
TCCGAGGCCTCGAGATCTATCGATGCATGCCATGGTACCCGGGAGCTCGAATTCGAAGCTTCTGCAGACG
CGTCGACGTCATATGGATCCGATATCGCCGTGGCGGCCGCTCTAGAACTAGTGGATCGATCCCCAATTCG
CCCTATAGTGAGTCGTATTACAATTCACTGGCCGTCGTTTTACAACGTCGTGACTGGGAAAACCCTGGCG
TTACCCAACTTAATCGCCTTGCAGCACATCCCCCTTTCGCCAGCTGGCGTAATAGCGAAGAGGCCCGCAC
CGATCGCCCTTCCCAACAGTTGCGCAGCCTGAATGGCGAATGAGCTTGCGCCGTCCCGTCAAGTCAGCGT
AATGCTCTGCCAGTGTTACAACCAATTAACCAATTCTGATTAGAAAAACTCATCGAGCATCAAATGAAAC
TGCAATTTATTCATATCAGGATTATCAATACCATATTTTTGAAAAAGCCGTTTCTGTAATGAAGGAGAAA
ACTCACCGAGGCAGTTCCATAGGATGGCAAGATCCTGGTATCGGTCTGCGATTCCGACTCGTCCAACATC
AATACAACCTATTAATTTCCCCTCGTCAAAAATAAGGTTATCAAGTGAGAAATCACCATGAGTGACGACT
GAATCCGGTGAGAATGGCAAAAGTTTATGCATTTCTTTCCAGACTTGTTCAACAGGCCAGCCATTACGCT
CGTCATCAAAATCACTCGCATCAACCAAACCGTTATTCATTCGTGATTGCGCCTGAGCGAGACGAAATAC
GCGATCGCTGTTAAAAGGACAATTACAAACAGGAATCGAATGCAACCGGCGCAGGAACACTGCCAGCGCA
TCAACAATATTTTCACCTGAATCAGGATATTCT
